Addgene plasmid #216591: EEF1A2 - I438M in pENTR
Purpose: gateway cloning donor vector containing EEF1A2 ASD mutation
Depositing lab: Douglas Allan & Christopher Loewen. Depositing organization: University of British Columbia.
Backbone
  Vector backbone: pCR8-GW-TOPO
  Backbone manufacturer: GenScript
  Backbone size w/o insert (bp): 2800
  Vector type: Gateway Entry Plasmid
Growth in bacteria
  Bacterial resistance: Spectinomycin, 50 μg/mL
  Growth temperature: 37°C
  Growth strain: DH5alpha
  Copy number: High Copy
Gene/Insert
  Gene/Insert name: EEF1A2
  Species: H. sapiens (human)
  Insert size (bp): 1400
  Mutation: I438M
  Entrez Gene: EEF1A2 (a.k.a. DEE33, EEF1AL, EF-1-alpha-2, EF1A, EIEE33, HS1, MRD38, STN, STNL)
  Cloning method: Gibson Cloning
  Sequencing primers: 5′ M13 fwd; 3′ M13 rev
Terms and licenses: Academic/Nonprofit Terms; Industry Terms: Not Available to Industry
Depositor comments: insert contains a Kozak sequence that encodes a linker for cloning into N-terminal tagging pDEST vectors
How to cite: EEF1A2 - I438M in pENTR was a gift from Douglas Allan & Christopher Loewen (Addgene plasmid # 216591 ; http://n2t.net/addgene:216591 ; RRID:Addgene_216591)
