[The description below was written by a language model from this plasmid's Addgene catalogue record and pLannotate feature annotations shown in this document.]
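Description:
EEF1A2 - I438M in pENTR is a Gateway entry (donor) plasmid built on the pCR8-GW-TOPO backbone and carrying the human EEF1A2 coding sequence with an I438M substitution, which the record describes as an autism spectrum disorder (ASD) mutation. EEF1A2 encodes a translation elongation factor 1-alpha isoform that promotes GTP-dependent delivery of aminoacyl-tRNA to the ribosomal A-site. The roughly 1.4 kb open reading frame was inserted by Gibson cloning and sits between attL1 and attL2 sites, so it can be moved directionally into any attR-containing destination vector by an LR Clonase reaction. According to the depositor, the insert includes a Kozak sequence that also reads through as a linker, allowing the same entry clone to be used with destination vectors that add an N-terminal tag.

The plasmid is about 4.2 kb and is maintained in E. coli at high copy through a ColE1/pUC-type origin. Selection is with spectinomycin, conferred by the aadA (SmR) aminoglycoside adenylyltransferase gene; fragments of an integron Pc promoter and a gentamicin resistance gene lie just upstream of it. rrnB T1 and T2 terminators lie upstream of the attL1 side and help insulate the cassette from read-through transcription. A T7 promoter lies just beyond attL2, oriented toward the insert on the antisense strand, and short lacZα and lacI fragments are backbone remnants. No eukaryotic promoter is annotated, so expression depends on the destination vector chosen. The construct serves as a source clone for generating expression plasmids to study the functional consequences of this EEF1A2 variant.
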