Features (pLannotate 1.2.2; 12 found; start..end, strand, type, name):
     42..78      -  CDS            lacZα (fragment): LacZα fragment of β-galactosidase; lacZ fragment
     94..193     +  protein_bind   attL1: mutant version of attL; recombination site for the Gateway® LR reaction LR Clonase™
    202..1590    +  CDS            EEF1A2: EF1A2_HUMAN - Also known as EEF1AL, STN. Experimental evidence at protein level: Swiss-Prot protein existence level 1. This protein promotes the GTP-dependent binding of aminoacyl- tRNA to the A-site of ribosomes during protein biosynthesis. From Homo sapiens (Human).
   1597..1696    -  protein_bind   attL2: mutant version of attL; recombination site for the Gateway® LR reaction LR Clonase™
   1714..1732    -  promoter       T7 promoter: promoter for bacteriophage T7 RNA polymerase
   1922..1945    +  promoter       Pc promoter (fragment): intI1 (promoter lies within the coding sequence); class 1 integron promoter
   2121..2177    +  CDS            GmR (fragment): gentamycin acetyltransferase; aacC1; confers resistance to gentamycin
   2184..2975    +  CDS            SmR: aminoglycoside adenylyltransferase (Murphy, 1985); aadA; confers resistance to spectinomycin and streptomycin
   3068..3656    +  rep_origin     ori: high-copy-number ColE1/pMB1/pBR322/pUC origin of replication
   3839..3931    +  CDS            lacI (fragment): lac repressor; lacI; The lac repressor binds to the lac operator to inhibit transcription in E. coli. This inhibition can be relieved by adding lactose or isopropyl-β-D-thiogalactopyranoside (IPTG).
   3986..4013    -  terminator     rrnB T2 terminator: transcription terminator T2 from the E. coli rrnB gene
   4145..4188    +  terminator     rrnB T1 terminator: Escherichia coli rrnB; transcription terminator T1 from the E. coli rrnB gene
>Addgene plasmid #216591 | EEF1A2 - I438M in pENTR | addgene full sequence | sequence record 426892 | Addgene NGS Result
GCCTGGCAGTTCCCTACTCTCGCGTTAACGCTAGCATGGATGTTTTCCCAGTCACGACGTTGTAAAACGA
CGGCCAGTCTTAAGCTCGGGCCCCAAATAATGATTTTATTTTGACTGATAGTGACCTGTTCGTTGCAACA
AATTGATGAGCAATGCTTTTTTATAATGCCAACTTTGTACAAAAAAGCAGGCTCCGGCACCATGGGCAAG
GAGAAGACCCACATCAACATCGTGGTCATCGGCCACGTGGACTCCGGAAAGTCCACCACCACGGGCCACC
TCATCTACAAATGCGGAGGTATTGACAAAAGGACCATTGAGAAGTTCGAGAAGGAGGCGGCTGAGATGGG
GAAGGGATCCTTCAAGTATGCCTGGGTGCTGGACAAGCTGAAGGCGGAGCGTGAGCGCGGCATCACCATC
GACATCTCCCTCTGGAAGTTCGAGACCACCAAGTACTACATCACCATCATCGATGCCCCCGGCCACCGCG
ACTTCATCAAGAACATGATCACGGGTACATCCCAGGCGGACTGCGCAGTGCTGATCGTGGCGGCGGGCGT
GGGCGAGTTCGAGGCGGGCATCTCCAAGAATGGGCAGACGCGGGAGCATGCCCTGCTGGCCTACACGCTG
GGTGTGAAGCAGCTCATCGTGGGCGTGAACAAAATGGACTCCACAGAGCCGGCCTACAGCGAGAAGCGCT
ACGACGAGATCGTCAAGGAAGTCAGCGCCTACATCAAGAAGATCGGCTACAACCCGGCCACCGTGCCCTT
TGTGCCCATCTCCGGCTGGCACGGTGACAACATGCTGGAGCCCTCCCCCAACATGCCGTGGTTCAAGGGC
TGGAAGGTGGAGCGTAAGGAGGGCAACGCAAGCGGCGTGTCCCTGCTGGAGGCCCTGGACACCATCCTGC
CCCCCACGCGCCCCACGGACAAGCCCCTGCGCCTGCCGCTGCAGGACGTGTACAAGATTGGCGGCATTGG
CACGGTGCCCGTGGGCCGGGTGGAGACCGGAATCCTGCGGCCGGGCATGGTGGTGACCTTTGCGCCAGTG
AACATCACCACTGAGGTGAAGTCAGTGGAGATGCACCACGAGGCTCTGAGCGAAGCTCTGCCCGGCGACA
ACGTCGGCTTCAATGTGAAGAACGTGTCGGTGAAGGACATCCGGCGGGGCAACGTGTGTGGGGACAGCAA
GTCTGACCCGCCGCAGGAGGCTGCTCAGTTCACCTCCCAGGTCATCATCCTGAACCACCCGGGGCAGATT
AGCGCCGGCTACTCCCCGGTCATCGACTGCCACACAGCCCACATCGCCTGCAAGTTTGCGGAGCTGAAGG
AGAAGATTGACCGGCGCTCTGGCAAGAAGCTGGAGGACAACCCCAAGTCCCTGAAGTCTGGAGACGCGGC
CATCGTGGAGATGGTGCCGGGAAAGCCCATGTGTGTGGAGAGCTTCTCCCAGTACCCGCCTCTCGGCCGC
TTCGCCGTGCGCGACATGAGGCAGACGGTGGCCGTAGGCGTCATGAAGAACGTGGAGAAGAAGAGCGGCG
GCGCCGGCAAGGTCACCAAGTCGGCGCAGAAGGCGCAGAAGGCGGGCAAGTGATAGACCCAGCTTTCTTG
TACAAAGTTGGCATTATAAAAAATAATTGCTCATCAATTTGTTGCAACGAACAGGTCACTATCAGTCAAA
ATAAAATCATTATTTGCCATCCAGCTGATATCCCCTATAGTGAGTCGTATTACATGGTCATAGCTGTTTC
CTGGCAGCTCTGGCCCGTGTCTCAAAATCTCTGATGTTACATTGCACAAGATAAAAATATATCATCATGC
CTCCTCTAGACCAGCCAGGACAGAAATGCCTCGACTTCGCTGCTACCCAAGGTTGCCGGGTGACGCACAC
CGTGGAAACGGATGAAGGCACGAACCCAGTGGACATAAGCCTGTTCGGTTCGTAAGCTGTAATGCAAGTA
GCGTATGCGCTCACGCAACTGGTCCAGAACCTTGACCGAACGCAGCGGTGGTAACGGCGCAGTGGCGGTT
TTCATGGCTTGTTATGACTGTTTTTTTGGGGTACAGTCTATGCCTCGGGCATCCAAGCAGCAAGCGCGTT
ACGCCGTGGGTCGATGTTTGATGTTATGGAGCAGCAACGATGTTACGCAGCAGGGCAGTCGCCCTAAAAC
AAAGTTAAACATTATGAGGGAAGCGGTGATCGCCGAAGTATCGACTCAACTATCAGAGGTAGTTGGCGTC
ATCGAGCGCCATCTCGAACCGACGTTGCTGGCCGTACATTTGTACGGCTCCGCAGTGGATGGCGGCCTGA
AGCCACACAGTGATATTGATTTGCTGGTTACGGTGACCGTAAGGCTTGATGAAACAACGCGGCGAGCTTT
GATCAACGACCTTTTGGAAACTTCGGCTTCCCCTGGAGAGAGCGAGATTCTCCGCGCTGTAGAAGTCACC
ATTGTTGTGCACGACGACATCATTCCGTGGCGTTATCCAGCTAAGCGCGAACTGCAATTTGGAGAATGGC
AGCGCAATGACATTCTTGCAGGTATCTTCGAGCCAGCCACGATCGACATTGATCTGGCTATCTTGCTGAC
AAAAGCAAGAGAACATAGCGTTGCCTTGGTAGGTCCAGCGGCGGAGGAACTCTTTGATCCGGTTCCTGAA
CAGGATCTATTTGAGGCGCTAAATGAAACCTTAACGCTATGGAACTCGCCGCCCGACTGGGCTGGCGATG
AGCGAAATGTAGTGCTTACGTTGTCCCGCATTTGGTACAGCGCAGTAACCGGCAAAATCGCGCCGAAGGA
TGTCGCTGCCGACTGGGCAATGGAGCGCCTGCCGGCCCAGTATCAGCCCGTCATACTTGAAGCTAGACAG
GCTTATCTTGGACAAGAAGAAGATCGCTTGGCCTCGCGCGCAGATCAGTTGGAAGAATTTGTCCACTACG
TGAAAGGCGAGATCACCAAGGTAGTCGGCAAATAACCCTCGAGCCACCCATGACCAAAATCCCTTAACGT
GAGTTACGCGTCGTTCCACTGAGCGTCAGACCCCGTAGAAAAGATCAAAGGATCTTCTTGAGATCCTTTT
TTTCTGCGCGTAATCTGCTGCTTGCAAACAAAAAAACCACCGCTACCAGCGGTGGTTTGTTTGCCGGATC
AAGAGCTACCAACTCTTTTTCCGAAGGTAACTGGCTTCAGCAGAGCGCAGATACCAAATACTGTTCTTCT
AGTGTAGCCGTAGTTAGGCCACCACTTCAAGAACTCTGTAGCACCGCCTACATACCTCGCTCTGCTAATC
CTGTTACCAGTGGCTGCTGCCAGTGGCGATAAGTCGTGTCTTACCGGGTTGGACTCAAGACGATAGTTAC
CGGATAAGGCGCAGCGGTCGGGCTGAACGGGGGGTTCGTGCACACAGCCCAGCTTGGAGCGAACGACCTA
CACCGAACTGAGATACCTACAGCGTGAGCTATGAGAAAGCGCCACGCTTCCCGAAGGGAGAAAGGCGGAC
AGGTATCCGGTAAGCGGCAGGGTCGGAACAGGAGAGCGCACGAGGGAGCTTCCAGGGGGAAACGCCTGGT
ATCTTTATAGTCCTGTCGGGTTTCGCCACCTCTGACTTGAGCGTCGATTTTTGTGATGCTCGTCAGGGGG
GCGGAGCCTATGGAAAAACGCCAGCAACGCGGCCTTTTTACGGTTCCTGGCCTTTTGCTGGCCTTTTGCT
CACATGTTCTTTCCTGCGTTATCCCCTGATTCTGTGGATAACCGTATTACCGCCTTTGAGTGAGCTGATA
CCGCTCGCCGCAGCCGAACGACCGAGCGCAGCGAGTCAGTGAGCGAGGAAGCGGAAGAGCGCCCAATACG
CAAACCGCCTCTCCCCGCGCGTTGGCCGATTCATTAATGCAGCTGGCACGACAGGTTTCCCGACTGGAAA
GCGGGCAGTGAGCGCAACGCAATTAATACGCGTACCGCTAGCCAGGAAGAGTTTGTAGAAACGCAAAAAG
GCCATCCGTCAGGATGGCCTTCTGCTTAGTTTGATGCCTGGCAGTTTATGGCGGGCGTCCTGCCCGCCAC
CCTCCGGGCCGTTGCTTCACAACGTTCAAATCCGCTCCCGGCGGATTTGTCCTACTCAGGAGAGCGTTCA
CCGACAAACAACAGATAAAACGAAAGGCCCAGTCTTCCGACTGAGCCTTTCGTTTTATTTGAT
